>Addgene plasmid #229736 | pFREDusk-StrR-MCS | addgene full sequence | sequence record 468088 | Addgene NGS Result
ATCCGGATATAGTTCCTCCTTTCAGCAAAAAACCCCTCAAGACCCGTTTAGAGGCCCCAAGGGGTTATGC
TAGTTATTGCTCAGCGGTGGCAGCAGCCAACTCAGCTTCCTTTCGGGCTTTGTTAGCAGCCGGATCTCAG
TGGTGGTGGTGGTGGTGCTCGAGTGCGGCCGCAAGCTTGTCGACGGAGCTCGAATTCGGATCCGACCCAT
TTGCTGTCCACCAGTCATGCTAGCCATATGGCTGCCGCGCGGCACCAGGCCGCTGCTGTGATGATGATGA
TGATGGCTGCTGCCCATGGTATATCTCCTTCTTAAAGTTAAACAAAATTATTTCTAGACTCCGTTGTGAT
GACGCATTGGTACGCGGTATCGGGAGGTTCGAAAATTTCGAGCGATATCTTAAGGGGGGTGCCTTACGTA
GAACCCCGTAGGTCATGCCCGAGGCCGGTCCTGGATGGCGCGGCGGATACGCTTGAGCAGGTTTTCGTCG
AGAAGCGGCTTCAAAACCACGTCTTTTACGCCGGCCTCGGCGGCCCGGGTCGAGATGTTTTCGTCCGGAT
AGCCGGTGATCAGGATCACGGGCGTAGATCTCGATCCTCTACGCCGGACGCATCGTGGCCGGCATCACCG
GCGCCACAGGTGCGGTTGCTGGCGCCTATATCGCCGACATCACCGATGGGGAAGATCGGGCTCGCCACTT
CGGGCTCATGAGCGCTTGTTTCGGCGTGGGTATGGTGGCAGGCCCCGTGGCCGGGGGACTGTTGGGCGCC
ATCTCCTTGCATGCACCATTCCTTGCGGCGGCGGTGCTCAACGGCCTCAACCTACTACTGGGCTGCTTCC
TAATGCAGGAGTCGCATAAGGGAGAGCGTCGAGATCCCGGACACCATCGAATGGTGCAAAACCTTTCGCG
GTATGGCATGATAGCGCCCGGAAGAGAGTCAATTGAGGGTGGTGAATGTGCTCCGACTCATGATCATGAA
GCTTTTACAAAGGGAGACCCTGGACCTGCACCGCGAGGTCGAGGCCCTGATGCCCGTGATGAGTGAGACG
CTGACCCGGCGGGGCTATCTGGAGGTGCTGCGGCGCCTGCAAGCGGTGGTCGCGCCGCTGGAAGCACAAC
TCGACGCCCTGCCGCTGCCGGACGAGCTGGCGTGGCCCGAGCGCCGCAAGGCCCATCTGCTCGCTCTGGA
CCTTGCCGTAATGGGGGAAGGGCCGTCAAATCAGCAGGCGCCACTGTCTGTGCCCGAGCTGACCACTCTG
GCGCAGGCCTTCGGAGCGCTTTACGTGCTTGAAGGCGCGACGCTAGGCGGACAGCTCATCAGCCGCCATC
TCAGGCGCACGCTGGGGCTAAGCCCTGAGCAGGGCAGCGCCTATTTCTCCGGCTATGGCCCCCAGACCGG
CCCGCGCTGGCGCTCGTTCGGGGAAGTGCTGGAAGCCAGCGTGCCGGCAGAAGACGCGGCAGAGGTCGTG
GCGGGAGCGCGGCAGACCTTCGGGGCCTTCCGCCGCGCCTTGCAGGGGCTGTCGGAAGCTGAAGCGGTCC
AAGTGCCTGAGGTCGCCCACGCATGACGAGCATCACCCCGGTTACCCTGGCGAACTGCGAGGACGAACCC
ATCCACGTGCCTGGCGCGATCCAGCCGCACGGGGCGCTGGTCACCCTGCGCGCGGACGGCATGGTCCTCG
CGGCAAGCGAGAACATCCAGGCGCTACTGGGGTTCGTCGCCTCGCCGGGTTCCTACCTGACGCAGGAGCA
GGTGGGGCCGGAGGTCCTGCGCATGCTCGAAGAGGGACTGACCGGCAACGGCCCATGGTCGAACAGCGTC
GAGACGCGGATCGGCGAACACCTGTTCGACGTGATCGGCCACAGCTACAAGGAAGTGTTCTACCTGGAGT
TCGAGATCCGCACCGCGGACACGCTGTCGATCACCTCCTTCACCCTCAACGCCCAGCGCATCATCGCCCA
GGTCCAGTTGCACAACGACACCGCCAGCCTGCTCAGCAACGTCACCGACGAACTGCGCCGGATGACCGGC
TACGACCGGGTGATGGCCTACCGTTTCCGCCATGACGACTCCGGCGAGGTGGTCGCCGAGAGCCGTCGCG
AAGACCTCGAAAGCTACCTGGGGCAACGCTACCCGGCCTCGGACATCCCGGCCCAGGCGCGTCGCCTGTA
CATCCAGAACCCGATCAGGCTGATCGCCGACGTGGCCTATACGCCGATGCGCGTGTTTCCCGCGCTGAAC
CCGGAGACCAACGAATCGTTCGATCTCAGCTACAGCGTGCTGCGCAGCGTTTCGCCGATCCACTGCGAAT
ACCTGACCAACATGGGCGTGCGCGCCTCGATGAGCATCTCCATCGTGGTCGGCGGCAAGCTCTGGGGACT
GTTCTCCTGCCATCACATGTCGCCCAAACTGATTCCCTACCCGGTGCGCATGTCGTTCCAGATCTTCTCC
CAGGTCTGCAGCGCCATCGTCGAGCGCCTGGAGCAGGGGCGTATCGCCGAACTGCTGCGCGTGTCCACCG
AGCGCAGGCTGGCCCTGGCTCGCCGCGCGCGGGACGCCGACGACCTGTTCGGCGCACTGGCCCACCCGGA
CGATGGCATCGCCGCACTGATTCCCTGCGACGGCGCCCTGGTCATGCTCGGCGGCCGCACCCTGAGCATC
CGCGGCGACTTCGAGCGCCAGGCCGGGAATGTCCTGCAACGCCTGCAGCGCGACCCGGAACGGGACATCT
ACCACACCGACAACTGGCCGCAGCCCAGCGAGGACTCTCCGGACGGCGGCGACTGCTGCGGTGTGCTGGC
GATCCGTTTCCACCGCCAGGAATCGGGCTGGATCTTCTGGTTCCGCCACGAGGAAGTGCACCGCATCCGC
TGGGGCGGCAAGCCGGAAAAGCTGTTGACCATCGGCCCCTCCGGCCCGCGGCTGACCCCGCGCGGCTCGT
TCGAGGCCTGGGAGGAAGTGGTCCGCGGCCACTCCACGCCCTGGAGCGAAACCGACCTGGCGATCGCCGA
AAAGCTGCGCCTGGACCTGATGGAACTGTGCCTCAACCATGCGGCGGAAGTTGATCGTATGCGTATGGCG
TCCGCGCTCGCGCACGAGCTCAACCAGCCGCTGGCGGCGATCAGCAACTACATGAAGGGCTCGCGGCGGC
TGCTTGCCGGCAGCAGTGATCCGAACACACCGAAGGTCGAAAGCGCCCTGGACCGCGCCGCCGAGCAGGC
GCTGCGCGCCGGCCAGATCATCCGGCGCCTGCGCGACTTCGTTGCCCGCGGCGAATCGGAGAAGCGGGTC
GAGAGTCTCTCCAAGCTGATCGAGGAGGCCGGCGCGCTCGGGCTTGCCGGCGCGCGCGAGCAGAACGTGC
AGCTCCGCTTCAGTCTCGATCCGGGCGCCGATCTCGTTCTCGCCGACCGGGTGCAGATCCAGCAGGTCCT
GGTCAACCTGTTCCGCAACGCGCTGGAAGCGATGGCTCAGTCGCAGCGACGCGAGCTCGTCGTCACCAAC
ACCCCCGCCGCCGACGACATGATCGAGGTCGAAGTGTCCGACACCGGCAGCGGTTTCCAGGACGACGTCA
TTCCGAACCTGTTTCAGACTTTCTTCACCACCAAGGACACCGGCATGGGCGTGGGACTGTCCATCAGCCG
CTCGATCATCGAAGCTCACGGCGGGCGCATGTGGGCCGAGAGCAACGCATCGGGCGGGGCGACCTTCCGC
TTCACCCTCCCGGCAGCCGACGAGATGATAGGAGGTCTAGCATGACGACCAAGGGACATATCTACGTCAT
CGACGACGACGCGGCGATGCGGGATTCGCTGAATTTCCTGCTGGATTCTGCCGGCTTCGGCGTCACGCTG
TTTGACGACGCGCAAGCCTTTCTCGACGCCCTGCCGGGTCTCTCCTTCGGCTGCGTCGTCTCCGACGTGC
GCATGCCGGGCCTTGACGGCATCGAGCTGTTGAAGCGGATGAAGGCGCAGCAAAGCCCCTTTCCGATCCT
CATCATGACCGGTCACGGCGACGTGCCGCTCGCGGTCGAGGCGATGAAGTTAGGGGCGGTCGACTTTCTG
GAAAAGCCTTTCGAGGACGACCGCCTCACCGCCATGATCGAATCGGCGATCCGCCAGGCCGAGCCGGCCG
CCAAGAGCGAGGCCGTCGCGCAGGATATCGCCGCCCGCGTCGCCTCGTTGAGCCCCAGGGAGCGCCAGGT
CATGGAAGGGCTGATCGCCGGCCTTTCCAACAAGCTGATCGCCCGCGAGTACGACATCAGCCCGCGCACC
ATCGAGGTGTATCGGGCCAACGTCATGACCAAGATGCAGGCCAACAGCCTTTCGGAGCTGGTTCGCCTCG
CGATGCGCGCCGGCATGCTCAACGATTGACAATTGATGTAAGTTAGCTCACTCATTAGGCACCGGGATCT
CGACCGATGCCCTTGAGAGCCTTCAACCCAGTCAGCTCCTTCCGGTGGGCGCGGGGCATGACTATCGTCG
CCGCACTTATGACTGTCTTCTTTATCATGCAACTCGTAGGACAGGTGCCGGCAGCGCTCTGGGTCATTTT
CGGCGAGGACCGCTTTCGCTGGAGCGCGACGATGATCGGCCTGTCGCTTGCGGTATTCGGAATCTTGCAC
GCCCTCGCTCAAGCCTTCGTCACTGGTCCCGCCACCAAACGTTTCGGCGAGAAGCAGGCCATTATCGCCG
GCATGGCGGCCCCACGGGTGCGCATGATCGTGCTCCTGTCGTTGAGGACCCGGCTAGGCTGGCGGGGTTG
CCTTACTGGTTAGCAGAATGAATCACCGATACGCGAGCGAACGTGAAGCGACTGCTGCTGCAAAACGTCT
GCGACCTGAGCAACAACATGAATGGTCTTCGGTTTCCGTGTTTCGTAAAGTCTGGAAACGCGGAAGTCAG
CGCCCTGCACCATTATGTTCCGGATCTGCATCGCAGGATGCTGCTGGCTACCCTGTGGAACACCTACATC
TGTATTAACGAAGCGCTGGCATTGACCCTGAGTGATTTTTCTCTGGTCCCGCCGCATCCATACCGCCAGT
TGTTTACCCTCACAACGTTCCAGTAACCGGGCATGTTCATCATCAGTAACCCGTATCGTGAGCATCCTCT
CTCGTTTCATCGGTATCATTACCCCCATGAACAGAAATCCCCCTTACACGGAGGCATCAGATCAAAGGAT
CTTCTTGAGATCCTTTTTTTCTGCGCGTAATCTTTTGCCCTGTAAACGAAAAAACCACCTGGGGAGGTGG
TTTGATCGAAGGTTAAGTCAGTTGGGGAACTGCTTAACCGTGGTAACTGGCTTTCGCAGAGCACAGCAAC
CAAATCTGTCCTTCCAGTGTAGCCGGACTTTGGCGCACACTTCAAGAGCAACCGCGTGTTTAGCTAAACA
AATCCTCTGCGAACTCCCAGTTACCAATGGCTGCTGCCAGTGGCGTTTTACCGTGCTTTTCCGGGTTGGA
CTCAAGTGAACAGTTACCGGATAAGGCGCAGCAGTCGGGCTGAACGGGGAGTTCTTGCTTACAGCCCAGC
TTGGAGCGAACGACCTACACCGAGCCGAGATACCAGTGTGTGAGCTATGAGAAAGCGCCACACTTCCCGT
AAGGGAGAAAGGCGGAACAGGTATCCGGTAAACGGCAGGGTCGGAACAGGAGAGCGCAAGAGGGAGCGAC
CCGCCGGAAACGGTGGGGATCTTTAAGTCCTGTCGGGTTTCGCCCGTACTGTCAGATTCATGGTTGAGCC
TCACGGCTCCCACAGATGCACCGGAAAAGCGTCTGTTTATGTGAACTCTGGCAGGAGGGCGGAGCCTATG
GAAAAACGCCACCGGCGCGGCCCTGCTGTTTTGCCTCACATGTTAGTCCCCTGCTTATCCACGGAATCTG
TGGGTAACTTTGTATGTGTCCGCAGCGCCCGCCGCAGTCTCACGCCCGGAGCGTAGCGACCGAGTGAGCT
AGCTATTTGTTTATTTTTCTAAATACATTCAAATATGTATCCGCTCATGAGACAATAACCCTGATAAATG
CTTCAATAATATTGAAAAAGGAAGAGTATGAGGGAAGCGGTGATCGCCGAAGTATCGACTCAACTATCAG
AGGTAGTTGGCGTCATCGAGCGCCATCTCGAACCGACGTTGCTGGCCGTACATTTGTACGGCTCCGCAGT
GGATGGCGGCCTGAAGCCACACAGTGATATTGATTTGCTGGTTACGGTGACCGTAAGGCTTGATGAAACA
ACGCGGCGAGCTTTGATCAACGACCTTTTGGAAACTTCGGCTTCCCCTGGAGAGAGCGAGATTCTCCGCG
CTGTAGAAGTCACCATTGTTGTGCACGACGACATCATTCCGTGGCGTTATCCAGCTAAGCGCGAACTGCA
ATTTGGAGAATGGCAGCGCAATGACATTCTTGCAGGTATCTTCGAGCCAGCCACGATCGACATTGATCTG
GCTATCTTGCTGACAAAAGCAAGAGAACATAGCGTTGCCTTGGTAGGTCCAGCGGCGGAGGAACTCTTTG
ATCCGGTTCCTGAACAGGATCTATTTGAGGCGCTAAATGAAACCTTAACGCTATGGAACTCGCCGCCCGA
CTGGGCTGGCGATGAGCGAAATGTAGTGCTTACGTTGTCCCGCATTTGGTACAGCGCAGTAACCGGCAAA
ATCGCGCCGAAGGATGTCGCTGCCGACTGGGCAATGGAGCGCCTGCCGGCCCAGTATCAGCCCGTCATAC
TTGAAGCTAGACAGGCTTATCTTGGACAAGAAGAAGATCGCTTGGCCTCGCGCGCAGATCAGTTGGAAGA
ATTTGTCCACTACGTGAAAGGCGAGATCACCAAGGTAGTCGGCAAATAAGAATTAATTCATGAGCGGATA
CATATTTGAATGTATTTAGAAAAATAAACAAATAGGGGTTCCGCGCACATTTCCCCGAAAAGTGCCACCT
AAATTGTAAGCGTTAATATTTTGTTAAAATTCGCGTTAAATTTTTGTTAAATCAGCTCATTTTTTAACCA
ATAGGCCGAAATCGGCAAAATCCCTTATAAATCAAAAGAATAGACCGAGATAGGGT
[37 nt withheld, positions 7057-7093]
AAAGAACGTGGACTCCAACGTCAAAGG
[49 nt withheld, positions 7121-7169]
T
[91 nt withheld, positions 7171-7261]
G
[124 nt withheld, positions 7263-7386]
CCCATTCGCCA
Features (pLannotate 1.2.2; 18 found; start..end, strand, type, name):
     26..73      -  terminator     T7 terminator: transcription terminator for bacteriophage T7 RNA polymerase
     81..130     -  CDS            SET1 (fragment): solubility-enhancement tag derived from T7 phage gene 10B
    140..157     -  CDS            9xHis (fragment): 9xHis affinity tag
    205..237     -  CDS            T7 tag (gene 10 leader): leader peptide from bacteriophage T7 gene 10 promotes efficient translation in E. coli
    241..258     -  CDS            thrombin site: thrombin recognition and cleavage site
    269..285     -  CDS            capTEV™ (fragment): composite tag for in vivo biotinylation, TEV protease cleavage, and 6xHis tagging
    304..326     -  RBS            RBS: efficient ribosome binding site from bacteriophage T7 gene 10 (Olins and Rangwala, 1989)
    593..872     +  CDS            TcR (fragment): tetracycline efflux protein; tet; confers resistance to tetracycline
    880..957     +  promoter       lacIq promoter: lacI (mutant); In the lacIq allele, a single base change in the promoter boosts expression of the lacI gene about 10-fold.
   1563..3671    +  CDS            bphP: BPHY_PSEAE - Experimental evidence at protein level: Swiss-Prot protein existence level 1. Photoreceptor which exists in two forms that are reversibly interconvertible by light: the R form that absorbs maximally in the red region of the spectrum and the FR form that absorbs maximally in the far-red region. From Pseudomonas aeruginosa (strain ATCC 15692 / DSM 22644 / CIP 104116 / JCM 14847 / LMG 12228 / 1C / PRS 101 / PAO1).
   3752..4366    +  CDS            fixJ: FIXJ_BRADU - Protein inferred from homology: Swiss-Prot protein existence level 3. FixJ, when activated by FixL, induces the expression of both nifA, required for activation of classical nif and fix genes, and fixK, required for FixN activation. From Bradyrhizobium diazoefficiens (strain JCM 10833 / BCRC 13528 / IAM 13628 / NBRC 14792 / USDA 110).
   4410..4701    +  CDS            TcR (fragment): tetracycline efflux protein; tet; confers resistance to tetracycline
   4773..5153    -  CDS            YPB1_ECOLX: Protein predicted: Swiss-Prot protein existence level 4. From Escherichia coli.
   5170..5908    +  rep_origin     CloDF13 ori: Plasmids containing the CloDF13 (CDF) origin of replication can be propagated in E. coli cells that contain additional plasmids with compatible origins.
   5956..6047    +  promoter       AmpR promoter: bla
   6048..6839    +  CDS            SmR: aminoglycoside adenylyltransferase (Murphy, 1985); aadA; confers resistance to spectinomycin and streptomycin
   6848..6905    -  promoter       AmpR promoter (fragment): bla
   6958..7386    -  rep_origin     f1 ori (sequence partly withheld): f1 bacteriophage origin of replication; arrow indicates direction of (+) strand synthesis
