[The description below was written by a language model from this plasmid's Addgene catalogue record and pLannotate feature annotations shown in this document.]
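Description:
pFREDusk-StrR-MCS is an empty bacterial expression backbone for optogenetic control of a gene of interest in E. coli, designed so that far-red light induces expression. The catalogue lists the backbone as pUC and the copy number as low. The annotated sequence (about 7.4 kb), however, shows a CloDF13 (CDF) origin, which is compatible with plasmids carrying other common origins, together with an f1 phage origin. Selection is by streptomycin through an aadA aminoglycoside adenylyltransferase gene (SmR, which also confers spectinomycin resistance) driven by the bla (AmpR) promoter. Short tetracycline-resistance fragments appear to be non-functional remnants of earlier vector construction.

The light-sensing module lies downstream of a lacIq promoter. It comprises a coding region matched to the Pseudomonas aeruginosa bacteriophytochrome BphP, a photoreceptor that interconverts between red- and far-red-absorbing states, followed by the response regulator FixJ from Bradyrhizobium diazoefficiens. This layout suggests a two-component system in which the phytochrome-based sensor controls FixJ activity, and FixJ in turn governs transcription of the target cassette. The feature table does not annotate the FixJ-responsive output promoter, any histidine kinase module fused to the photosensor, or a chromophore-supplying enzyme, so these details cannot be confirmed from the record.

The target cassette is on the opposite strand. It consists of a T7 gene 10 ribosome binding site, His-tag-like fragments, a thrombin cleavage site, the T7 tag leader and the cloning region, and ends at a T7 terminator. This pET-style arrangement allows restriction cloning of an insert, optionally with affinity tags. No insert is present. The streptomycin marker and CDF origin make the plasmid suitable for use alongside other plasmids in light-regulated expression experiments.
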