Addgene plasmid #229736: pFREDusk-StrR-MCS
Purpose: (Empty Backbone) For far-red light-induced bacterial expression of gene of interest (StrR)
Depositing lab: Heikki Takala. Depositing organization: University of Jyvaskyla. Publication: Traits of Bathy Phytochromes and Application to Bacterial Optogenetics. Bohm C, Lehtinen K, Multamaki E, Vanhatalo R, Brander O, Meier SSM, Rumfeldt J, Moglich A, Takala H. ACS Synth Biol. 2025 Jul 11. doi: 10.1021/acssynbio.5c00337. PubMed 40645610.
Backbone
  Vector backbone: pUC
  Vector type: Bacterial Expression
Growth in bacteria
  Bacterial resistance: Streptomycin, 50 μg/mL
  Growth temperature: 37°C
  Growth strain: DH5alpha
  Copy number: Low Copy
Gene/Insert
  Cloning method: Restriction Enzyme
  Sequencing primers: 3′ T7term
Terms and licenses: Academic/Nonprofit Terms; Industry Terms: Not Available to Industry
How to cite: pFREDusk-StrR-MCS was a gift from Heikki Takala (Addgene plasmid # 229736 ; http://n2t.net/addgene:229736 ; RRID:Addgene_229736)
